>Addgene plasmid #84459 | pTH101 | depositor full sequence | sequence record 163697 | pTH101 sequence 9902 bps
GAATTCAGTGGCTACATTCGAACATATCAAAGCATACGATAGAAAAACAATAAGTTATGATATGTTACAT
GTAACACCACCTATGGGTCCCTTAGATGTAGTAAAAGAAAGTACACTTTCAGATAGTGAGGGTTGGGTAG
ATGTTAACCCAACCACATTACAGCATAAAAGCTACTCTAATGTATTTGCACTTGGTGATGCTTCAAATGT
ACCTACTTCAAAAACAGGCGCAGCTATTCGTAAGCAAGCACCTATCGTCGCTAATAATTTATTGCAAGTG
ATGAATAATCAAATGTTAACGCATCATTATGATGGTTATACTTCATGCCCTATTGTTACTGGATATAATA
GGTTAATACTTGCAGAGTTTGATTATAATAAAAATACTAAAGAAACAATGCCGTTTAATCAGGCCAAAGA
ACGTAGAAGTATGTATATATTTAAGAAAGATTTATTACCTAAAATGTATTGGTACGGCATGCTAAAAGGA
TTAATATAATAAAGTACAGAAAACAATAAATTTTTAATGAAAAATCTTTTACTATAAAAGATTAAGTATT
TAAATGACGTGTCAGTGTTGTGTTTATATGTCGTGAATTTTTAGCTCTAAATAGTATAAGATTGAAAAAG
TTGTTACTGTTTTAAATGATCACGATGAAGTCATTCAATAAGAATGATTATGAAAATAGAAACAGCAGTA
AGATATTTTCTAATTGAAAATCATCTCACTGCTGTTTTTTAAAGGTTTATACCTCATCCTCTAAATTATT
TAAAAATAATTAATGGTATTTGAGCACGTTTAGCGACTTTATGACTGACATTACCAATTTCCATTTCTTG
CCAGATATTCAAACCACGTGTACTCAAAATGATAGCTTGGTATGTACCTCCAATAGTAATTTCAATAACT
TTGTCTGTTGAACACTAAGAGCAATTTTAATTTCATAATGTGTTGTAAACATTTTTTTTGATTGGAGTTT
TTTTCTGAGTTAAACGATATATCGCGATTGCATGCCTGCAGGTCGACTCTAGAGGATCCGCTAGCCTGAT
ATTTTTGACTAAACCAAATGCTAACCCAGAAATACAATCACTGTGTCTAATGAATAATTTGTTTTATAAA
CACTTTTTTGTTTACTTCTCATTTTTAATTAGTTATAATTAACTAAATAATAGAGCATTAAATATATTTA
ATAAAACTTATTTAATGCAAAATTATGACTAACATATCTATAATAAATAAAGATTAGATATCAATATATT
ATCGGGCAAATGTATCGAGCAAGATGCATCGGATCCCCGGGTACCAGGAGGAAAAACATATGGACAACAC
CGAGGACGTCATCAAGGAGTTCATGCGCTTCAAGGTGCGCATGGAGGGCTCCGTGAACGGCCACGAGTTC
GAGATCGAGGGCGAGGGCGAGGGCCGCCCCTACGAGGGCACCCAGACCGCCAAGCTGAAGGTGACCAAGG
GCGGCCCCCTGCCCTTCGCCTGGGACATCCTGTCCCCCCAGTTCCAGTACGGCTCCAAGGTGTACGTGAA
GCACCCCGCCGACATCCCCGACTACAAGAAGCTGTCCTTCCCCGAGGGCTTCAAGTGGGAGCGCGTGATG
AACTTCGAGGACGGCGGCGTGGTGACCGTGACCCAGGACTCCTCCCTGCAGGACGGCTGCTTCATCTACA
AGGTGAAGTTCATCGGCGTGAACTTCCCCTCCGACGGCCCCGTAATGCAGAAGAAGACTATGGGCTGGGA
GCCCTCCACCGAGCGCCTGTACCCCCGCGACGGCGTGCTGAAGGGCGAGATCCACAAGGCCCTGAAGCTG
AAGGACGGCGGCCACTACCTGGTGGAGTTCAAGTCCATCTACATGGCCAAGAAGCCCGTGCAGCTGCCCG
GCTACTACTACGTGGACTCCAAGCTGGACATCACCTCCCACAACGAGGACTACACCATCGTGGAGCAGTA
CGAGCGCACCGAGGGCCGCCACCACCTGTTCCTGTAGGAATTCGTAATCATGTCATAGCTGTTTCCTGTG
TGTTAATTCAGAACGCTCGGTTGCCGCCGGGCGTTTTTTATGCAGCTCGCGATATATCCTGATGTATTTT
TAATTTTGCACCATTTCCAAAAGGATAAGTGACATAAGTAAAAAGGCATCATCGGGAGTTATCCTATCAG
GAAAACCAAGATAATACCTAAGTAGAAAGTGTTCAATCCGTGTTAAATTGGGAAATATCATCCATAAACT
TTATTACTCATACTATAATTCAATTTTAACGTCTTCGTCCATTTGGGCTTCAAATTCATCGAGTAGTGCT
CGTGCTTCTGCAATTGATTGTGTGTTCATCAATTGATGTCGAAGTTCGCTAGCGCCTCTTATGCCACGCA
CATAGATTTTAAAGAATCTACGCAAGCTCTTGAATTGTCGTATTTCATCTTTTTCATATTTGTTAAACAA
TGATAAATGCAATCTCAATAGATCTAATAGTTCCTTGCTTGTGTGTTCGCGTGGTTCTTTTTCAAAAGCG
AATGGATTGTGGAAAATGCCTCTACCAATCATGACGCCATCAATGCCATATTTTTCTGCCAGTTCAAGTC
CTGTTTTTCTATCGGGAATATCACCGTTAATTGTTAACAATGTATTTGGTGCAATTTCGTCACGTAAATT
TTTAATAGCTTCGATTAATTCCCAATGTGCATCTACTTTACTCATTTCTTTACGTGTACGAAGATGAATA
GATAAATTGGCAATGTCTTGTTCGAAGACGTGCTTCAACCAATCTTTCCATTCATCGATTTCATAGTAGC
CAAGGCGTGTTTTAACACTTACCGGAAGCCCACCTGCTTTAGTCGCTTGAATAATTTCGGCAGCAACGTC
AGGTCTTAAGATTAAGCCGGAACCCTTACGGTACCCGGGGATCCTCTAGAGTCGACCTGCAGGCATGCAA
GCTCTGATTTCACTTTTTGCATTCTACAAACTGCATAACTCATATGTAAATCGCTCCTTTTTAGGTGGCA
CAAATGTGAGGCATTTTCGCTCTTTCCGGCGAGGCTAGTTACCCTTAAGTTATTGGTATGACTGGTTTTA
AGCGCAAAAAAAGTTGCTTTTTCGTACCTATTAATGTATCGTTAGAAAACCGACTGTAAAAAGTACAGTC
GGCATTATCTCATATTATAAAAGCCAGTCATTAGGCCTATCTGACAATTCCTGAATAGAGTTCATAAACA
ATCCTGCATGATAACCATCACAAACAGAATGATGTACCTGTAAAGATAGCGGTAAATATATTGAATTACC
TTTATTAATGAATTTTCCTGCTGTAATAATGGGTAGAAGGTAATTACTATTATTATTGATATTTAAGTTA
AACCCAGTAAATGAAGTCCATGGAATAATAGAAAGAGAAAAAGCATTTTCAGGTATAGGTGTTTTGGGAA
ACAATTTCCCCGAACCATTATATTTCTCTACATCAGAAAGGTATAAATCATAAAACTCTTTGAAGTCATT
CTTTACAGGAGTCCAAATACCAGAGAATGTTTTAGATACACCATCAAAAATTGTATAAAGTGGCTCTAAC
TTATCCCAATAACCTAACTCTCCGTCGCTATTGTAACCAGTTCTAAAAGCTGTATTTGAGTTTATCACCC
TTGTCACTAAGAAAATAAATGCAGGGTAAAATTTATATCCTTCTTGTTTTATGTTTCGGTATAAAACACT
AATATCAATTTCTGTGGTTATACTAAAAGTCGTTTGTTGGTTCAAATAATGATTAAATATCTCTTTTCTC
TTCCAATTGTCTAAATCAATTTTATTAAAGTTCATTTGATATGCCTCCTAAATTTTTATCTAAAGTGAAT
TTAGGAGGCTTACTTGTCTGCTTTCTTCATTAGAATCAATCCTTTTTTAAAAGTCAATATTACTGTAACA
TAAATATATATTTTAAAAATATCCCACTTTATCCAATTTTCGTTTGTTGAACTAATGGGTGCTTTAGTTG
AAGAATAAAGACCACATTAAAAAATGTGGTCTTTTGTGTTTTTTTAAAGGATTTGAGCGTAGCGAAAAAT
CCTTTTCTTTCTTATCTTGATAATAAGGGTAACTATTGCCGGGATAGACTGTAACATTCTCACGCATAAA
ATCCCCTTTCATTTTCTAATGTAAATCTATTACCTTATTATTAATTCAATTCGCTCATAATTAATCCTTT
TTCTTATTACGCAAAATGGCCCGATTTAAGCACACCCTTTATTCCGTTAATGCGCCATGACAGCCATGAT
AATTACTAATACTAGGAGAAGTTAATAAATACGGGTGATCTAATGATTCAATGATTCAAACCCTTGTGAA
CTTCTTTAGAACAAAAGAGGTTCGTAACAAGATTTTCTTCACACTAGCAATGTTAGTAATTTTTAAAATA
GGGACTTATATACCAGCTCCAGGAGTAAATCCTGCAGCTTTTGATAATCCCCAAGGTTCTCAAGGTGCCA
CTGAGTTATTAAATACTTTTGGTGGCGGAGCCTTGAAACGATTTTCTATTTTTGCAATGGGTATTGTACC
CTACATCACTGCATCAATCGTAATGCAATTATTACAAATGGATATTGTCCCTAAATTCTCAGAATGGGCA
AAACAAGGTGAAGTAGGTAGAAGAAAGTTAAATAACGTTACTCGTTATTTAGCAATTTCTTTAGCATTTA
TCCAATCTATAGGTATGGCATTCCAATTTAATAATTATCTCAAAGGTGCGCTGATTATCAATCAGTCAAT
TATGAGTTATTTATTAATAGCACTAGTTTTGACAGCAGGAACTGCTTTCTTAATATGGCTTGGTGATCAA
ATCACTCAGTTCGGTGTTGGTAATGGTATTTCTATTATCATATTCCCATCAAGCTTATTTTAATTATACT
CTATCAATGATAGAGTGTCAATATTTTTTTTAGTTTTTCATGAACTCGATCGAGGGGATCCAAATAAAAA
ACTAGTTTGACAAATAACTCTATCAATGATAGAGTGTCAACAAAAAGGAGGAATTAATGATGTCTAGATT
AGATAAAAGTAAAGTGATTAACAGCGCATTAGAGCTGCTTAATGAGGTCGGAATCGAAGGTTTAACAACC
CGTAAACTCGCCCAGAAGCTAGGTGTAGAGCAGCCTACATTGTATTGGCATGTAAAAAATAAGCGGGCTT
TGCTCGACGCCTTAGCCATTGAGATGTTAGATAGGCACCATACTCACTTTTGCCCTTTAGAAGGGGAAAG
CTGGCAAGATTTTTTACGTAATAACGCTAAAAGTTTTAGATGTGCTTTACTAAGTCATCGCGATGGAGCA
AAAGTACATTTAGGTACACGGCCTACAGAAAAACAGTATGAAACTCTCGAAAATCAATTAGCCTTTTTAT
GCCAACAAGGTTTTTCACTAGAGAATGCATTATATGCACTCAGCGCTGTGGGGCATTTTACTTTAGGTTG
CGTATTGGAAGATCAAGAGCATCAAGTCGCTAAAGAAGAAAGGGAAACACCTACTACTGATAGTATGCCG
CCATTATTACGACAAGCTATCGAATTATTTGATCACCAAGGTGCAGAGCCAGCCTTCTTATTCGGCCTTG
AATTGATCATATGCGGATTAGAAAAACAACTTAAATGTGAAAGTGGGTCTTAAAAGCAGCATAACCTTTT
TCCGTGATGGTAACTTCACGGTAACCAAGATAACAAAGAATACAAGAAAATATTTACAAAAAATCAATTT
AACAATTCCTTAAAACATGCAGGAATTGACGATTTAAACAATATTAGCTTTGAACAATTCTTATCTCTTT
TCAATAGCTATAAATTATTTAATAAGTAAGTTAAGGGATGCATAAACTGCATCCCTTAACTTGTTTTTCG
TGTGCCTATTTTTTGTGAATCGATTATGTCTTTTGCGCAGTCGGCTTAAACCAGTTTTCGCTGGTGCGAA
AAAAGAGTGTCTTGTGACACCTAAATTCAAAATCTATCGGTCAGATTTATACCGATTTGATTTTATATAT
TCTTGAATAACATACGCCGAGTTATCACATAAAAGCGGGAACCAATCATCAAATTTAAACTTCATTGCAT
AATCCATTAAACTCTTAAATTCTACGATTCCTTGTTCATCAATAAACTCAATCATTTCTTTAATTAATTT
ATATCTATCTGTTGTTGTTTTCTTTAATAATTCATCAACATCTACACCGCCATAAACTATCATATCTTCT
TTTTGATATTTAAATTTATTAGGATCGTCCATGTGAAGCATATATCTCACAAGACCTTTCACACTTCCTG
CAATCTGCGGAATAGTCGCATTCAATTCTTCTGTAATTATTTTTATCTGTTCATAAGATTTATTACCCTC
ATACATCACTAGAATATGATAATGCTCTTTTTTCATCCTATCTTCTGTATCAGTATCCCTATCATGTAAT
GGAGACACTACAAATTGAATGTGTAACTCTTTTAAATACTCTAACCACTCGGCTTTTGCTGATTCTGGAT
ATAAAACAAATGTCCAATTACGTCCTCTTGAATTTTTCTTGTTTTCAGTTTCTTTTATTACATTTTCGCT
CATGATATAATAACGGTGCTAATACATTTAACAAAATTTAGTCATAGATAGGCAGCATGCCAGTGCTGTC
TATCTTTTTTTGTTTAAAATGCACCGTATTCCTCCTTTGCATATTTTTTTATTAGAATACCGGTTGCATC
TGATTTGCTAATATTATATTTTTCTTTGATTCTATTTAATATCTCATTTTCTTCTGTTGTAAGTCTTAAA
GTAACAGCAACTTTTTTCTCTTCTTTTCTATCTACAACCATCACTGTACCTCCCAACATCTGTTTTTTTC
ACTTTAACATAAAAAACAACCTTTTAACATTAAAAACCCAATATTTATTTATTTGTTTGGACAATGGACA
ATGGACACCTAGGGGGGAGGTCGTAGTACCCCCCTATGTTTTCTCCCCTAAATAACCCCAAAAATCTAAG
AAAAAAAGACCTCAAAAAGGTCTTTAATTAACATCTCAAATTTCGCATTTATTCCAATTTCCTTTTTGCG
TGTGATGCGCTGCGTCCATTAAAAATCCTAGAGCTTTGCAACCGAAAGTTAATAGCTGTCGCTACTACTT
TCGCTTACGCTCTAAGTATATTTTAAGGACTGTCACACGCAAAAAGTTTTCTCGGCATAAAAGTACCTCT
ACATCTCTAAATCGTCTGTACGCTGTTTCTCACGCTTTCTATCGACCTTCTGGACATTATCCTGTACAAC
ATCCATAAACTGTCCCACACGCTCGAATTTGGAATCATTAAAGAATTTCTCTTTAAGCCTATTAAACCCT
TTCTCAAACCCAGGGAAATTCGCCCTCGCAGCACGATATAAAGTCACTGTACTATCTTGAAATTTCTCTG
ATACATTCAACTGCTCATTCAAACTATCATTCTCTCGCTTTAATTTATTAACCTCTTTACTTTTTTCGTG
ATACCCCTCTTTCCATGTATTCACTACTTCTTTCAAACTCTCTCTACGTTTTTTTAATTCTTGATTTTCT
GTGTAATAGTCTGTGCTCTTAATATTTTCGTAATCATCAACAATCCGTTCCTGCCTCGCGCGTTTCGGTG
ATGACGGTGAAAACCTCTGACACATGCAGCTCCCGGAGACGGTCACAGCTTGTCTGTAAGCGGATGCCGG
GAGCAGACAAGCCCGTCAGGGCGCGTCAGCGGGTGTTGGCGGGTGTCGGGGCGCAGCCATGACCCAGTCA
CGTAGCGATAGCGGAGTGTATACTGGCTTAACTATGCGGCATCAGAGCAGATTGTACTGAGAGTGCACCA
TATGCGGTGTGAAATACCGCACAGATGCGTAAGGAGAAAATACCGCATCAGGCGCTCTTCCGCTTCCTCG
CTCACTGACTCGCTGCGCTCGGTCGTTCGGCTGCGGCGAGCGGTATCAGCTCACTCAAAGGCGGTAATAC
GGTTATCCACAGAATCAGGGGATAACGCAGGAAAGAACATGTGAGCAAAAGGCCAGCAAAAGGCCAGGAA
CCGTAAAAAGGCCGCGTTGCTGGCGTTTTTCCATAGGCTCCGCCCCCCTGACGAGCATCACAAAAATCGA
CGCTCAAGTCAGAGGTGGCGAAACCCGACAGGACTATAAAGATACCAGGCGTTTCCCCCTGGAAGCTCCC
TCGTGCGCTCTCCTGTTCCGACCCTGCCGCTTACCGGATACCTGTCCGCCTTTCTCCCTTCGGGAAGCGT
GGCGCTTTCTCATAGCTCACGCTGTAGGTATCTCAGTTCGGTGTAGGTCGTTCGCTCCAAGCTGGGCTGT
GTGCACGAACCCCCCGTTCAGCCCGACCGCTGCGCCTTATCCGGTAACTATCGTCTTGAGTCCAACCCGG
TAAGACACGACTTATCGCCACTGGCAGCAGCCACTGGTAACAGGATTAGCAGAGCGAGGTATGTAGGCGG
TGCTACAGAGTTCTTGAAGTGGTGGCCTAACTACGGCTACACTAGAAGGACAGTATTTGGTATCTGCGCT
CTGCTGAAGCCAGTTACCTTCGGAAAAAGAGTTGGTAGCTCTTGATCCGGCAAACAAACCACCGCTGGTA
GCGGTGGTTTTTTTGTTTGCAAGCAGCAGATTACGCGCAGAAAAAAAGGATCTCAAGAAGATCCTTTGAT
CTTTTCTACGGGGTCTGACGCTCAGTGGAACGAAAACTCACGTTAAGGGATTTTGGTCATGAGATTATCA
AAAAGGATCTTCACCTAGATCCTTTTAAATTAAAAATGAAGTTTTAAATCAATCTAAAGTATATATGAGT
AAACTTGGTCTGACAGTTACCAATGCTTAATCAGTGAGGCACCTATCTCAGCGATCTGTCTATTTCGTTC
ATCCATAGTTGCCTGACTCCCCGTCGTGTAGATAACTACGATACGGGAGGGCTTACCATCTGGCCCCAGT
GCTGCAATGATACCGCGAGACCCACGCTCACCGGCTCCAGATTTATCAGCAATAAACCAGCCAGCCGGAA
GGGCCGAGCGCAGAAGTGGTCCTGCAACTTTATCCGCCTCCATCCAGTCTATTAATTGTTGCCGGGAAGC
TAGAGTAAGTAGTTCGCCAGTTAATAGTTTGCGCAACGTTGTTGCCATTGCTGCAGGCATCGTGGTGTCA
CGCTCGTCGTTTGGTATGGCTTCATTCAGCTCCGGTTCCCAACGATCAAGGCGAGTTACATGATCCCCCA
TGTTGTGCAAAAAAGCGGTTAGCTCCTTCGGTCCTCCGATCGTTGTCAGAAGTAAGTTGGCCGCAGTGTT
ATCACTCATGGTTATGGCAGCACTGCATAATTCTCTTACTGTCATGCCATCCGTAAGATGCTTTTCTGTG
ACTGGTGAGTACTCAACCAAGTCATTCTGAGAATAGTGTATGCGGCGACCGAGTTGCTCTTGCCCGGCGT
CAACACGGGATAATACCGCGCCACATAGCAGAACTTTAAAAGTGCTCATCATTGGAAAACGTTCTTCGGG
GCGAAAACTCTCAAGGATCTTACCGCTGTTGAGATCCAGTTCGATGTAACCCACTCGTGCACCCAACTGA
TCTTCAGCATCTTTTACTTTCACCAGCGTTTCTGGGTGAGCAAAAACAGGAAGGCAAAATGCCGCAAAAA
AGGGAATAAGGGCGACACGGAAATGTTGAATACTCATACTCTTCCTTTTTCAATATTATTGAAGCATTTA
TCAGGGTTATTGTCTCATGAGCGGATACATATTTGAATGTATTTAGAAAAATAAACAAATAGGGGTTCCG
CGCACATTTCCCCGAAAAGTGCCACCTGACGTCTAAGAAACCATTATTATCATGACATTAACCTATAAAA
ATAGGCGTATCACGAGGCCCTTTCGTCTTCAA
Features (pLannotate 1.2.2; 22 found; start..end, strand, type, name):
     11..490     +  CDS            SQOR (fragment): SQOR_HUMAN - Also known as SQRDL From Homo sapiens (Human).
   1008..1039    -  misc_feature   MCS (fragment): pUC18/19 multiple cloning site
   1320..1994    +  CDS            DsRed.T3: DsRed.T3 is a basic (constitutively fluorescent) red fluorescent protein published in 2002, derived from Discosoma sp.. It is reported to be a somewhat slowly-maturing tetramer.
   2037..2071    +  terminator     lambda t0 terminator: minimal transcription terminator from phage lambda (Scholtissek and Grosse, 1987)
   2256..2897    -  CDS            dus (fragment): DUS_STAAN - Experimental evidence at protein level: Swiss-Prot protein existence level 1. Catalyzes the synthesis of 5,6-dihydrouridine (D), a modified base found in the D-loop of most tRNAs, via the reduction of the C5-C6 double bond in target uridines. From Staphylococcus aureus (strain N315).
   2899..2943    +  misc_feature   MCS (fragment): pUC18/19 multiple cloning site
   3029..3142    -  CDS            cop (fragment): COP1_STAAU - Protein predicted: Swiss-Prot protein existence level 4. Putative control of replication message. From Staphylococcus aureus.
   3168..3815    -  CDS            cat: CAT1_STAAU - Experimental evidence at transcript level: Swiss-Prot protein existence level 2. This enzyme is an effector of chloramphenicol resistance in bacteria. From Staphylococcus aureus.
   3987..4115    -  CDS            cop (fragment): COP1_STAAU - Protein predicted: Swiss-Prot protein existence level 4. Putative control of replication message. From Staphylococcus aureus.
   4321..4887    +  CDS            secY (fragment): SECY_STAAN - Experimental evidence at protein level: Swiss-Prot protein existence level 1. The central subunit of the protein translocation channel SecYEG. Consists of two halves formed by TMs 1-5 and 6-10. These two domains form a lateral gate at the front which open onto the bilayer between TMs 2 and 7, and are clamped together by SecE at the back. The channel is closed by both a pore ring composed of hydrophobic SecY resides and a short helix (helix 2A) on the extracellular side of the membrane which forms a plug. The plug probably moves laterally to allow the channel to open. The ring and
   4898..4916    -  protein_bind   tet operator: bacterial operator O1 for the tetR and tetA genes tetracycline repressor TetR
   4987..5005    -  protein_bind   tet operator: bacterial operator O1 for the tetR and tetA genes tetracycline repressor TetR
   5030..5653    +  CDS            TetR: tetracycline repressor TetR; tetR from transposon Tn10; TetR binds to the tetracycline operator tetO to inhibit transcription. This inhibition can be relieved by adding tetracycline or doxycycline.
   5702..5836    +  CDS            ermC' (fragment): ERM_BACIU - Experimental evidence at protein level: Swiss-Prot protein existence level 1. This protein produces a dimethylation of the adenine residue at position 2085 in 23S rRNA, resulting in reduced affinity between ribosomes and macrolide-lincosamide-streptogramin B antibiotics. From Bacillus subtilis.
   5987..6583    -  CDS            repF: REPY_STAAU - Also known as repC. Protein inferred from homology: Swiss-Prot protein existence level 3. Is essential for plasmid replication. Nicks the positive strand at the plus origin of replication. From Staphylococcus aureus.
   6667..6831    -  CDS            COP6_STAAU: Experimental evidence at protein level: Swiss-Prot protein existence level 1. Acts in trans as a negative regulatory element in pE194 replication. From Staphylococcus aureus.
   7212..7610    -  CDS            pre (fragment): PRE1_STAAU - Also known as mob. Protein inferred from homology: Swiss-Prot protein existence level 3. The interaction of the RSA site and the PRE protein may not only serves a function in plasmid maintenance, but may also contributes to the distribution of small antibiotic resistance plasmids among Gram- positive bacteria. From Staphylococcus aureus.
   7611..7650    +  CDS            rop (fragment): Rop protein, which maintains plasmids at low copy number; rop
   7752..7892    +  misc_feature   bom: basis of mobility region from pBR322
   8078..8666    -  rep_origin     ori: high-copy-number ColE1/pMB1/pBR322/pUC origin of replication
   8837..9697    -  CDS            AmpR: β-lactamase; bla; confers resistance to ampicillin, carbenicillin, and related antibiotics
   9698..9802    -  promoter       AmpR promoter: bla
