[The description below was written by a language model from this plasmid's Addgene catalogue record and pLannotate feature annotations shown in this document.]
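Description:
pTH101 is an E. coli–Staphylococcus aureus shuttle plasmid of 9,902 bp. It was built for markerless chromosomal integration of a red fluorescent reporter into S. aureus by allelic exchange. It derives from pJB38-NWMN2930, a pJB38 backbone carrying homology to the NWMN29-30 region of the S. aureus genome. In E. coli it replicates from a high-copy ColE1/pUC-type origin and is selected with ampicillin through the bla gene and its promoter; a pBR322 bom region and a rop remnant are also annotated. For Gram-positive hosts it carries pE194-type replication functions (repF, a cop regulator and a pre/mob fragment) and a staphylococcal cat gene. The record notes that this chloramphenicol resistance works only in Gram-positive bacteria.

The roughly 1.1 kb insert, taken from pTH1 and placed in an EcoRV site that was destroyed during cloning, consists of the sarA P1 promoter, DsRed and a terminator. The feature table identifies the reporter as DsRed.T3, a constitutively fluorescent tetrameric red protein, followed by the phage lambda t0 terminator. The sarA P1 promoter itself was not detected by the annotation. Chromosomal-looking fragments flank the cassette, including a S. aureus dus fragment downstream and an upstream hit labelled as a human SQOR homologue. These probably represent the homology arms that direct recombination.

The backbone also contains TetR, two tet operators and a secY fragment. This arrangement is consistent with an inducible secY antisense counterselection module for selecting plasmid loss, although the record does not state that function. The construct is used to generate antibiotic-marker-free, red fluorescent S. aureus strains.
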