Addgene plasmid #84459: pTH101
Purpose: pJB38-NWMN29-30 + SarA_P1-DsRed-Term
Depositing lab: Reindert Nijland. Depositing organization: University Medical Centre Utrecht. Publication: Fluorescent reporters for markerless genomic integration in Staphylococcus aureus. de Jong NW, van der Horst T, van Strijp JA, Nijland R. Sci Rep. 2017 Mar 7;7:43889. doi: 10.1038/srep43889. PubMed 28266573.
Backbone
  Vector backbone: pJB38-NWMN2930
  Backbone size w/o insert (bp): 8815
  Total vector size (bp): 9902
  Selectable markers: also contains Chloramphenicol resistance gene, but only functional in Gram-postive bacteria.
Growth in bacteria
  Bacterial resistance: Ampicillin, 100 μg/mL
  Growth temperature: 37°C
  Growth strain: E.coli DC10b (described in doi: 10.1128/mBio.00537-12)
  Copy number: High Copy
Gene/Insert
  Gene/Insert name: SarA_P1-DsRED from pTH1
  Insert size (bp): 1087
  Cloning method: Restriction Enzyme; 5′ cloning site EcoRV (destroyed during cloning); 3′ cloning site EcoRV (destroyed during cloning)
  Sequencing primers: 5′ CATAATGTGTTGTAAACATTTTTTTTG; 3′ TATGTCACTTATCCTTTTGGAAATG
Terms and licenses: Academic/Nonprofit Terms; Industry Terms: Not Available to Industry
How to cite: pTH101 was a gift from Reindert Nijland (Addgene plasmid # 84459 ; http://n2t.net/addgene:84459 ; RRID:Addgene_84459)
