>Addgene plasmid #84459 | pTH101 | addgene partial sequence | sequence record 166633 | T0term-R 5'-GCGGCAACCGAGCGTTC-3'
TGATTACGAATTCCTACAGGAACAGGTGGTGGCGGCCCTCGGTGCGCTCGTACTGCTCCACGATGGTGTA
GTCCTCGTTGTGGGAGGTGATGTCCAGCTTGGAGTCCACGTAGTAGTAGCCGGGCAGCTGCACGGGCTTC
TTGGCCATGTAGATGGACTTGAACTCCACCAGGTAGTGGCCGCCGTCCTTCAGCTTCAGGGCCTTGTGGA
TCTCGCCCTTCAGCACGCCGTCGCGGGGGTACAGGCGCTCGGTGGAGGGCTCCCAGCCCATAGTCTTCTT
CTGCATTACGGGGCCGTCGGAGGGGAAGTTCACGCCGATGAACTTCACCTTGTAGATGAAGCAGCCGTCC
TGCAGGGAGGAGTCCTGGGTCACGGTCACCACGCCGCCGTCCTCGAAGTTCATCACGCGCTCCCACTTGA
AGCCCTCGGGGAAGGACAGCTTCTTGTAGTCGGGGATGTCGGCGGGGTGCTTCACGTACACCTTGGAGCC
GTACTGGAACTGGGGGGACAGGATGTCCCAGGCGAAGGGCAGGGGGCCGCCCTTGGTCACCTTCAGCTTG
GCGGTCTGGGTGCCCTCGTAGGGGCGGCCCTCGCCCTCGCCCTCGATCTCGAACTCGTGGCCGTTCACGG
AGCCCTCCATGCGCACCTTGAAGCGCATGAACTCCTTGATGACGTCCTCGGTGTTGTCCATATGTTTTTC
CTCCTGGTACCCGGGGATCCGATGCATCTTGCTCGATACATTTGCCCGATAATATATTGATATCTAATCT
TTATTTATTATAGATATGTTAGTCATAATTTTGCATTAAATAAGTTTTATTAAATATATTTAATGCTCTA
TTATTTAGTTAATTATAACTAATT
