>Addgene plasmid #84459 | pTH101 | addgene partial sequence | sequence record 166634 | pBRforEco 5'-AATAGGCGTATCACGAGGC-3'
TTCGAACATATCAAAGCATACGATAGAAAAACAATAAGTTATGATATGTTACATGTAACACCACCTATGG
GTCCCTTAGATGTAGTAAAAGAAAGTACACTTTCAGATAGTGAGGGTTGGGTAGATGTTAACCCAACCAC
ATTACAGCATAAAAGCTACTCTAATGTATTTGCACTTGGTGATGCTTCAAATGTACCTACTTCAAAAACA
GGCGCAGCTATTCGTAAGCAAGCACCTATCGTCGCTAATAATTTATTGCAAGTGATGAATAATCAAATGT
TAACGCATCATTATGATGGTTATACTTCATGCCCTATTGTTACTGGATATAATAGGTTAATACTTGCAGA
GTTTGATTATAATAAAAATACTAAAGAAACAATGCCGTTTAATCAGGCCAAAGAACGTAGAAGTATGTAT
ATATTTAAGAAAGATTTATTACCTAAAATGTATTGGTACGGCATGCTAAAAGGATTAATATAATAAAGTA
CAGAAAACAATAAATTTTTAATGAAAAATCTTTTACTATAAAAGATTAAGTATTTAAATGACGTGTCAGT
GTTGTGTTTATATGTCGTGAATTTTTAGCTCTAAATAGTATAAGATTGAAAAAGTTGTTACTGTTTTAAA
TGATCACGATGAAGTCATTCAATAAGAATGATTATGAAAATAGAAACAGCAGTAAGATATTTTCTAATTG
AAAATCATCTCACTGCTGTTTTTTAAAGGTTTATACCTCATCCTCTAAATTATTTAAAAATAATTAATGG
TATTTGAGCACGTTTAGCGACTTTATGACTGACATTACCAATTTCCATTTCTTGCCAGATATTCAAACCA
CGTGTACTCAAAATGATAGCTTGGTATGTACCTCCAATAGTAATTTCAATAACTTTGTCTGTTG
